>Addgene plasmid #70740 | pTetR-BCD7-phlF-ssrA P66U18C51T15 v40-3a (492) | depositor full sequence | sequence record 126637 | pTetR-BCD7-phlF-ssrA P66U18C51T15 v40-3a (492) sequence 3204 bps
GCATTGCTGTTCTCAGTGATAGAGATTGACATCCCTATCAGTGATAGATATAATGAGCACTACTAGAGAA
GCGGGCCCAAGTTCACTTAAAAAGGAGATCAACAATGAAAGCAATTTTCGTACTGAAACATCTTAATCAT
GCTGGGGAGGGTTTCTAATGGCACGTACCCCGAGCCGTAGCAGCATTGGTAGCCTGCGTAGTCCGCATAC
CCATAAAGCAATTCTGACCAGCACCATTGAAATCCTGAAAGAATGTGGTTATAGCGGTCTGAGCATTGAA
AGCGTTGCACGTCGTGCCGGTGCAAGCAAACCGACCATTTATCGTTGGTGGACCAATAAAGCAGCACTGA
TTGCCGAAGTGTATGAAAATGAAAGCGAACAGGTGCGTAAATTTCCGGATCTGGGTAGCTTTAAAGCCGA
TCTGGATTTTCTGCTGCGTAATCTGTGGAAAGTTTGGCGTGAAACCATTTGTGGTGAAGCATTTCGTTGT
GTTATTGCAGAAGCACAGCTGGACCCTGCAACCCTGACCCAGCTGAAAGATCAGTTTATGGAACGTCGTC
GTGAGATGCCGAAAAAACTGGTTGAAAATGCCATTAGCAATGGTGAACTGCCGAAAGATACCAATCGTGA
ACTGCTGCTGGATATGATTTTTGGTTTTTGTTGGTATCGCCTGCTGACCGAACAGCTGACCGTTGAACAG
GATATTGAAGAATTTACCTTCCTGCTGATTAATGGTGTTTGTCCGGGTACACAGCGTGCAGCAAACGACG
AAAACTACGCTTTAGCAGCTTAATGAACTTCCGGCAATTAAAAAAGCGGCTAACCACGCCGCTTTTTTTA
CGTCTGCACCTTGAGAGTCGCTCGTTGTCTTCGCTCCTTCCGGTGGGCGCGGGGCATGACTATCGTCGCC
GCACTTATGACTGTGTTCTTTATCATGCAACTCGTAGGACAGGTGCCGGCAGCGCTCTTCCGCTTCCTCG
CTCACTGACTCGCTGCGCTCGGTCGTTCGGCTGCGGCGAGCGGTATCAGCTCACTCAAAGGCGGTAATAC
GGTTATCCACAGAATCAGGGGATAACGCAGGAAAGAACATGTGAGCAAAAGGCCAGCAAAAGGCCAGGAA
CCGTAAAAAGGCCGCGTTGCTGGCGTTTTTCCATAGGCTCCGCCCCCCTGACGAGCATCACAAAAATCGA
CGCTCAAGTCAGAGGTGGCGAAACCCGACAGGACTATAAAGATACCAGGCGTTTCCCCCTGGAAGCTCCC
TCGTGCGCTCTCCTGTTCCGACCCTGCCGCTTACCGGATACCTGTCCGCCTTTCTCCCTTCGGGAAGCGT
GGCGCTTTCTCATAGCTCACGCTGTAGGTATCTCAGTTCGGTGTAGGTCGTTCGCTCCAAGCTGGGCTGT
GTGCACGAACCCCCCGTTCAGCCCGACCGCTGCGCCTTATCCGGTAACTATCGTCTTGAGTCCAACCCGG
TAAGACACGACTTATCGCCACTGGCAGCAGCCACTGGTAACAGGATTAGCAGAGCGAGGTATGTAGGCGG
TGCTACAGAGTTCTTGAAGTGGTGGCCTAACTACGGCTACACTAGAAGAACAGTATTTGGTATCTGCGCT
CTGCTGAAGCCAGTTACCTTCGGAAAAAGAGTTGGTAGCTCTTGATCCGGCAAACAAACCACCGCTGGTA
GCGGTGGTTTTTTTGTTTGCAAGCAGCAGATTACGCGCAGAAAAAAAGGATCTCAAGAAGATCCTTTGAT
CTTTTCTACGGGGTCTGACGCTCAGTGGAACGAAAACTCACGTTAAGGGATTTTGGTCATGAGATTATCA
AAAAGGATCTTCACCTAGATCCTTTTAAATTAAAAATGAAGTTTTAAATCAATCTAAAGTATATATGAGT
AAACTTGGTCTGACAGTTACCAATGCTTAATCAGTGAGGCACCTATCTCAGCGATCTGTCTATTTCGTTC
ATCCATAGTTGCCTGACTCCCCGTCGTGTAGATAACTACGATACGGGAGGGCTTACCATCTGGCCCCAGT
GCTGCAATGATACCGCGTGACCCACGCTCACCGGCTCCAGATTTATCAGCAATAAACCAGCCAGCCGGAA
GGGCCGAGCGCAGAAGTGGTCCTGCAACTTTATCCGCCTCCATCCAGTCTATTAATTGTTGCCGGGAAGC
TAGAGTAAGTAGTTCGCCAGTTAATAGTTTGCGCAACGTTGTTGCCATTGCTACAGGCATCGTGGTGTCA
CGCTCGTCGTTTGGTATGGCTTCATTCAGCTCCGGTTCCCAACGATCAAGGCGAGTTGCATGATCCCCCA
TGTTGTGCAAAAAAGCGGTTAGCTCCTTCGGTCCTCCGATCGTTGTCAGAAGTAAGTTGGCCGCAGTGTT
ATCACTCATGGTTATGGCAGCACTGCATAATTCTCTTACTGTCATGCCATCCGTAAGATGCTTTTCTGTG
ACTGGTGAGTACTCAACCAAGTCATTCTGAGAATAGTGTATGCGGCGACCGAGTTGCTCTTGCCCGGCGT
CAACACGGGATAATACCGCGCCACATAGCAGAACTTTAAAAGTGCTCATCATTGGAAAACGTTCTTCGGG
GCGAAAACTCTCAAGGATCTTACCGCTGTTGAGATCCAGTTCGATGTAACCCACTCGTGCACCCAACTGA
TCTTCAGCATCTTTTACTTTCACCAGCGTTTCTGGGTGAGCAAAAACAGGAAGGCAAAATGCCGCAAAAA
AGGGAATAAGGGCGACACGGAAATGTTGAATACTCATACTCTTCCTTTTTCAATATTATTGAAGCATTTA
TCAGGGTTATTGTCTCATGAGCGGATACATATTTGAATGTATTTAGAAAAATAAACAAATAGGGGTTCCG
CGCACATTTCCCCGAAAAGTGCCACCTGACGTCTAAGAAACCATTATTATCATGACATTAACCTATAAAA
ATAGGCGTATCACGAGGCCCTTTCGTGTTCAAGAATTCTGGCGAATCCTCTGACCAGCCAGAAAACGACC
TTTCTGTGGTGAAACCGGATGCTGCAATTCAGAGCGCCAGCAAGTGGGGGACAGCAGATGACCTGACCGC
CGCAGAGTGGATGTTTGACATGGTGATGACTATCGCACCATCAGCCAGAAAACCGAATTTTGCTGGGTGG
GCTAACGATATCCGCCTGATGCGTGAACGTGACGGACGTAACGAAGACAAATGT
Features (pLannotate 1.2.2; 7 found; start..end, strand, type, name):
     13..60      +  promoter       PLtetO-1 promoter (fragment): modified phage lambda PL promoter with tet operator sites (Lutz and Bujard, 1997)
    761..790     +  CDS            ssrA tag (LVA) (fragment): C-terminal peptide that mediates degradation in bacteria through the ClpXP and ClpAP proteases (McGinness et al., 2006) mutant LVA variant that confers accelerated degradation under some conditions (Andersen et al., 1998)
    851..1027    +  CDS            tetA (fragment): TCR3_ECOLX - Experimental evidence at protein level: Swiss-Prot protein existence level 1. Resistance to tetracycline by an active tetracycline efflux. This is an energy-dependent process that decreases the accumulation of the antibiotic in whole cells. This protein functions as a metal- tetracycline/H(+) antiporter. From Escherichia coli. This protein is used as a marker in many commonly used cloning vectors, such as pBR322 and pACYC184.
   1148..1736    -  rep_origin     ori: high-copy-number ColE1/pMB1/pBR322/pUC origin of replication
   1907..2767    -  CDS            AmpR: β-lactamase; bla; confers resistance to ampicillin, carbenicillin, and related antibiotics
   2768..2872    -  promoter       AmpR promoter: bla
   2974..6       +  CDS            O (fragment) (across the origin): VRPO_LAMBD - Protein inferred from homology: Swiss-Prot protein existence level 3. Necessary for the bidirectional replication of DNA. It interacts with the ori (origin of replication) region of the genome during the initiation of replication. From Escherichia phage lambda (Bacteriophage lambda).
