[The description below was written by a language model from this plasmid's Addgene catalogue record and pLannotate feature annotations shown in this document.]
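Description:
pTetR-BCD7-phlF-ssrA P66U18C51T15 v40-3a (492) is a small (about 3.2 kb) high-copy bacterial plasmid that carries one repressor node of a synthetic genetic ring oscillator. The record gives no named backbone. The feature table shows a ColE1/pUC-type origin of replication and a β-lactamase gene under its own promoter, so the plasmid is maintained in E. coli under ampicillin selection.

The payload is a single transcription unit. A TetR-repressible PLtetO-1 promoter, a phage lambda PL derivative bearing tet operator sites, sits at the start of the sequence. According to the construct name, it is followed by BCD7, a bicistronic-design translation initiation element, although this element is not annotated in the table. The insert is phlF-ssrA. The phlF coding region itself was not called by the annotation software, but it presumably occupies the gap between the promoter and the annotated ssrA degradation tag, which resembles the LVA variant. PhlF is a TetR-family transcriptional repressor. The C-terminal ssrA tag directs it to the ClpXP and ClpAP proteases, giving the rapid protein turnover that oscillatory circuits need. The short matches to tetA and to the lambda O protein flanking the cassette are only fragments. They are probably leftover or spacer/terminator-adjacent sequence rather than functional genes.

In this arrangement TetR represses production of PhlF, forming one link in a chain of repressors. The stated purpose is as a building block for the 3n2, 5n1 and 5n2 networks, three- and five-node ring oscillators developed through cell-free prototyping. The record also notes that the plasmid is kept in a TetR-expressing host, which holds the promoter off and reduces the pressure for mutations to arise.
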