Addgene plasmid #70740: pTetR-BCD7-phlF-ssrA P66U18C51T15 v40-3a (492)
Purpose: plasmid for building 3n2, 5n1, 5n2
Depositing lab: Richard Murray. Depositing organization: California Institute of Technology. Publication: Rapid cell-free forward engineering of novel genetic ring oscillators. Niederholtmeyer H, Sun ZZ, Hori Y, Yeung E, Verpoorte A, Murray RM, Maerkl SJ. Elife. 2015 Oct 2;4. doi: 10.7554/eLife.09771. PubMed 26430766.
Backbone
  Vector backbone: n/a
Growth in bacteria
  Bacterial resistance: Ampicillin, 100 μg/mL
  Growth temperature: 30°C
  Growth strain: MG1655Z1
  Growth instructions: grow in tet repressor strain at low temperature to avoid mutations
  Copy number: High Copy
Gene/Insert
  Gene/Insert name: phlF-ssrA
Terms and licenses: Academic/Nonprofit Terms; Industry Terms: Not Available to Industry
How to cite: pTetR-BCD7-phlF-ssrA P66U18C51T15 v40-3a (492) was a gift from Richard Murray (Addgene plasmid # 70740 ; http://n2t.net/addgene:70740 ; RRID:Addgene_70740)
