>Addgene plasmid #70740 | pTetR-BCD7-phlF-ssrA P66U18C51T15 v40-3a (492) | addgene partial sequence | sequence record 147458 | pBEST-F 5'-CATGGTGAAGACTATCGCAC-3'
ACGATATCCGCCTGATGCGTGAACGTGACGGACGTAACGAAGACAAATGTGCATTGCTGTTCTCAGTGAT
AGAGATTGACATCCCTATCAGTGATAGATATAATGAGCACTACTAGAGAAGCGGGCCCAAGTTCACTTAA
AAAGGAGATCAACAATGAAAGCAATTTTCGTACTGAAACATCTTAATCATGCTGGGGAGGGTTTCTAATG
GCACGTACCCCGAGCCGTAGCANCATTGGTAGCCTGCGTAGTCCGCATACCCATAAAGCAATTCTGACCA
GCACCATTGAAATCCTGAAAGAATGTGGTTATAGCGGTCTGAGCATTGAAAGCGTTGCACGTCGTGCCGG
TGCAAGCAAACCGACCATTTATCGTTGGTGGACCAATAAAGCAGCACTGATTGCCGAAGTGTATGAAAAT
GAAAGCGAACAGGTGCGTAAATTTCCGGATCTGGGTAGCTTTAAAGCCGATCTGGATTTTCTGCTGCGTA
ATCTGTGGAAAGTTTGGCGTGAAACCATTTGTGGTGAAGCATTTCGTTGTGTTATTGCAGAAGCACAGCT
GGACCCTGCAACCCTGACCCAGCTGAAAGATCAGTTTATGGAACGTCGTCGTGAGATGCCGAAAAAACTG
GTTGAAAATGCCATTAGCAATGGTGAACTGCCGAAAGATACCAATCGTGAACTGCTGCTGGATATGATTT
TTGGTTTTTGTTGGTATCGCCTGCTGACCGAACAGCTGACCGTTGAACAGGATATTGAAGAATTTACCTT
CCTGCTGATTAATGGTGTTTGTCCG
