>Addgene plasmid #70740 | pTetR-BCD7-phlF-ssrA P66U18C51T15 v40-3a (492) | addgene partial sequence | sequence record 147460 | MoCloF 5'-agcgaggaagcggaagagcg-3'
TAAGTGCGGCGACGATAGTCATGCCCCGCGCCCACCGGAAGGAGCGAAGACAACGAGCGACTCTCAAGGT
GCAGACGTAAAAAAAGCGGCGTGGTTAGCCGCTTTTTTAATTGCCGGAAGTTCATTAAGCTGCTAAAGCG
TAGTTTTCGTCGTTTGCTGCACGCTGTGTACCCGGACAAACACCATTAATCAGCAGGAAGGTAAATTCTT
CAATATCCTGTTCAACGGTCAGCTGTTCGGTCAGCAGGCGATACCAACAAAAACCAAAAATCATATCCAG
CAGCAGTTCACGATTGGTATCTTTCGGCAGTTCACCATTGCTAATGGCATTTTCAACCAGTTTTTTCGGC
ATCTCACGACGACGTTCCATAAACTGATCTTTCAGCTGGGTCAGGGTTGCAGGGTCCAGCTGTGCTTCTG
CAATAACACAACGAAATGCTTCACCACAAATGGTTTCACGCCAAACTTTCCACAGATTACGCAGCAGAAA
ATCCAGATCGGCTTTAAAGCTACCCAGATCCGGAAATTTACGCACCTGTTCGCTTTCATTTTCATACACT
TCGGCAATCAGTGCTGCTTTATTGGTCCACCAACGATAAATGGTCGGTTTGCTTGCACCGGCACGACGTG
CAACGCTTTCAATGCTCAGACCGCTATAACCACATTCTTTCAGGATTTCAATGGTGCTGGTCAGAATTGC
TTTATGGGTATGCGGACTACGCAGGCTACCAATGCTGCTACGGCTCGGGGTACGTGCCATTAGAAACCCT
CCCCAGCATGATTAAGATGTTTCAGTACGAAAATTGCTTTCATTGTTGATCTCCTTTTTAAGTGAACTTG
GGCCCGCTTCTCTAGTAGTGCTCATTATATCTATCACTGATAGGGATGTCAATCTCTATCACTGAGAACA
GCAATGCACATTTGTCTTCGTTACGTCCGTCACGTTCACGCATCA
